Addgene plasmid #243968: pUPD3_RBS_J61119
Purpose: GoldenBraid2.0 Ribosome binding site.
Depositing lab: Christophe Herman. Depositing organization: Baylor College of Medicine. Publication: GoldenBraid2.0 E. coli: a comprehensive and characterized toolkit for enterics. Cooke MB, Welch KT, Ramirez LD, Wen AX, Marciano DC, Herman C. Synth Biol (Oxf). 2025 Aug 14;10(1):ysaf015. doi: 10.1093/synbio/ysaf015. eCollection 2025. PubMed 40927394.
Backbone
  Vector backbone: pUPD3
  Vector type: Bacterial Expression
Growth in bacteria
  Bacterial resistance: Chloramphenicol, 25 μg/mL
  Growth temperature: 37°C
  Growth strain: DH5alpha
  Copy number: High Copy
Gene/Insert
  Gene/Insert name: J61119
  Species: Synthetic
  Insert size (bp): 20
  Cloning method: Golden Gate
Terms and licenses: Academic/Nonprofit Terms; Industry Terms: Not Available to Industry
How to cite: pUPD3_RBS_J61119 was a gift from Christophe Herman (Addgene plasmid # 243968 ; http://n2t.net/addgene:243968 ; RRID:Addgene_243968)
