[The description below was written by a language model from this plasmid's Addgene catalogue record and pLannotate feature annotations shown in this document.]
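Description:
pUPD3_RBS_J61119 is a small (about 2.4 kb) part-storage plasmid from a GoldenBraid2.0 toolkit adapted for E. coli and related enteric bacteria. It is built on the pUPD3 backbone, the universal part domesticator vector used in GoldenBraid to hold individual basic parts before they are assembled into transcriptional units. The plasmid replicates in E. coli from a high-copy ColE1/pUC-type origin and is selected with chloramphenicol through a cat gene driven by its native cat promoter. An f1 bacteriophage origin is also annotated, a common legacy element that permits single-stranded DNA production with helper phage. A short tet promoter fragment appears to be a backbone remnant.

The payload is a 20 bp synthetic ribosome binding site designated J61119, inserted by Golden Gate cloning. It is too short to be picked up by the automated annotation, so it does not appear in the feature table. By inference it sits in the cloning region flanked by the T7 and SP6 promoters, which point inward towards the insert site and are standard vector elements useful for sequencing. The residual lacZα fragment beside the T7 promoter is consistent with a blue/white screening cassette having been replaced when the part was inserted. The record does not state the overhangs, the Type IIS enzyme sites or the measured strength of this RBS.

Although catalogued as a bacterial expression vector, the plasmid carries no coding sequence or dedicated promoter for a payload. Its use is as a modular translation-initiation part that can be released and combined with promoter, coding sequence and terminator parts in hierarchical GoldenBraid assemblies, allowing expression levels to be tuned in bacterial constructs.
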