Features (pLannotate 1.2.2; 8 found; start..end, strand, type, name):
     72..90      -  promoter       SP6 promoter: promoter for bacteriophage SP6 RNA polymerase
    237..825     -  rep_origin     ori: high-copy-number ColE1/pMB1/pBR322/pUC origin of replication
    940..1042    +  promoter       cat promoter: promoter of the E. coli cat gene encoding chloramphenicol acetyltransferase
   1043..1699    +  CDS            cat: CAT_ECOLX - Experimental evidence at protein level: Swiss-Prot protein existence level 1. This enzyme is an effector of chloramphenicol resistance in bacteria. From Escherichia coli. This protein is used as a marker in many commonly used cloning vectors, such as pACYC184.
   1787..1804    -  promoter       tet promoter (fragment): E. coli promoter for tetracycline efflux protein gene
   1815..2270    +  rep_origin     f1 ori (sequence partly withheld): f1 bacteriophage origin of replication; arrow indicates direction of (+) strand synthesis
   2289..2310    -  CDS            lacZα (fragment): LacZα fragment of β-galactosidase; lacZ fragment
   2313..2331    +  promoter       T7 promoter: promoter for bacteriophage T7 RNA polymerase
>Addgene plasmid #243968 | pUPD3_RBS_J61119 | addgene full sequence | sequence record 487799 | Addgene NGS Result
GGTCTCGCAAAGAGAAAGATTTGATATACTGAATGCGAGACCACTCATCGCCCAATCACTAGTGAATTCG
TTCTATAGTGTCACCTAAATACCATAGAGCCGTTGGTCATAGCTGTTTCCTGTCCAGGCATCATGACACG
GTTATCCACAGAATCAGGGGATAACGCAGGAAAGAACATGTGAGCAAAAGGCCAGCAAAAGGCCAGGAAC
CGTAAAAAGGCCGCGTTGCTGGCGTTTTTCCATAGGCTCCGCCCCCCTGACGAGCATCACAAAAATCGAC
GCTCAAGTCAGAGGTGGCGAAACCCGACAGGACTATAAAGATACCAGGCGTTTCCCCCTGGAAGCTCCCT
CGTGCGCTCTCCTGTTCCGACCCTGCCGCTTACCGGATACCTGTCCGCCTTTCTCCCTTCGGGAAGCGTG
GCGCTTTCTCATAGCTCACGCTGTAGGTATCTCAGTTCGGTGTAGGTCGTTCGCTCCAAGCTGGGCTGTG
TGCACGAACCCCCCGTTCAGCCCGACCGCTGCGCCTTATCCGGTAACTATCGTCTTGAGTCCAACCCGGT
AAGACACGACTTATCGCCACTGGCAGCAGCCACTGGTAACAGGATTAGCAGAGCGAGGTATGTAGGCGGT
GCTACAGAGTTCTTGAAGTGGTGGCCTAACTACGGCTACACTAGAAGAACAGTATTTGGTATCTGCGCTC
TGCTGAAGCCAGTTACCTTCGGAAAAAGAGTTGGTAGCTCTTGATCCGGCAAACAAACCACCGCTGGTAG
CGGTGGTTTTTTTGTTTGCAAGCAGCAGATTACGCGCAGAAAAAAAGGATCTCAAGAAGATCCTTTGATC
TTTTCTACGGGGTCTGACGCTCAGTGGAACGAAAACTCACGTTAAGGGATTTTGGTCATGAGATTATCAA
AAAGGATCTTCACCTAGATCCTTTTGTGATGATCGGCACGTAAGAGGTTCCAACTTTCACCATAATGAAA
TAAGATCACTACCGGGCGTATTTTTTGAGTTATCGAGATTTTCAGGAGCTAAGGAAGCTAAAATGGAGAA
AAAAATCACTGGATATACCACCGTTGATATATCCCAATGGCATCGTAAAGAACATTTTGAGGCATTTCAG
TCAGTTGCTCAATGTACCTATAACCAGACCGTTCAGCTGGATATTACGGCCTTTTTAAAGACCGTAAAGA
AAAATAAGCACAAGTTTTATCCGGCCTTTATTCACATTCTTGCCCGCCTGATGAATGCTCATCCGGAATT
CCGTATGGCAATGAAAGACGGTGAGCTGGTGATATGGGATAGTGTTCACCCTTGTTACACCGTTTTCCAT
GAGCAAACTGAAACGTTTTCATCGCTCTGGAGTGAATACCACGACGATTTCCGGCAGTTTCTACACATAT
ATTCGCAAGATGTGGCGTGTTACGGTGAAAACCTGGCCTATTTCCCTAAAGGGTTTATTGAGAATATGTT
TTTCGTGTCAGCCAATCCCTGGGTGAGTTTCACCAGTTTTGATTTAAACGTGGCCAATATGGACAACTTC
TTCGCCCCCGTTTTCACCATGGGCAAATATTATACGCAAGGCGACAAGGTGCTGATGCCGCTGGCGATTC
AGGTTCATCATGCCGTTTGTGATGGCTTCCATGTCGGCAGAATGCTTAATGAATTACAACAGTACTGCGA
TGAGTGGCAGGGCGGGGCGTAATTTTTTTAAGGCAGTTATTGGTGCCCTTAAACGCCTGGTTGCTACGCC
TGAATAAGTGATAATAAGCGGATGAATGGCAGAAATTCGATGATAAGCTGTCAAACATGATGT
[125 nt withheld, positions 1814-1938]
C
[91 nt withheld, positions 1940-2030]
AGGGTGATGGTTCACGTAGTGGGCCAGCGCCCTGATAGACGGTTTTTCGCCCTTTGACGTTGGAGTCCAC
GTTCTTT
[37 nt withheld, positions 2108-2144]
ACCCTATCTCGGTCTATTCTTTTGATTTATAAGGGATTTTGCCGATTTCGGCCTATTGGTTAAAAAATGA
GCTGATTTAACAAAAATTTAACGCGAATTTTAACAAAATATTAACGCTTACAATTTTAACATTGTAGAAA
CGCATGTAAAACGACGGCCAGTGAATTGTAATACGACTCACTATAGGGTGAATTCCGCTTAGGACCTTAG
ATATTGATCTCAA
